>Addgene plasmid #133419 | pAAV2-GCaMP6f-P2A-H2B-PAmCherry | addgene full sequence | sequence record 261974 | Addgene NGS Result
CCTGCAGGCAGCTGCGCGCTCGCTCGCTCACTGAGGCCGCCCGGGCGTCGGGCGACCTTTGGTCGCCCGG
CCTCAGTGAGCGAGCGAGCGCGCAGAGAGGGAGTGGCCAACTCCATCACTAGGGGTTCCTGCGGCCGCAC
GCGTAGATCTGAATTCGGTACCTAGTTATTAATAGTAATCAATTACGGGGTCATTAGTTCATAGCCCATA
TATGGAGTTCCGCGTTACATAACTTACGGTAAATGGCCCGCCTGGCTGACCGCCCAACGACCCCCGCCCA
TTGACGTCAATAATGACGTATGTTCCCATAGTAACGCCAATAGGGACTTTCCATTGACGTCAATGGGTGG
AGTATTTACGGTAAACTGCCCACTTGGCAGTACATCAAGTGTATCATATGCCAAGTACGCCCCCTATTGA
CGTCAATGACGGTAAATGGCCCGCCTGGCATTATGCCCAGTACATGACCTTATGGGACTTTCCTACTTGG
CAGTACATCTACGTATTAGTCATCGCTATTACCATGGTCGAGGTGAGCCCCACGTTCTGCTTCACTCTCC
CCATCTCCCCCCCCTCCCCACCCCCAATTTTGTATTTATTTATTTTTTAATTATTTTGTGCAGCGATGGG
GGCGGGGGGGGGGGGGGGGYGGGSSSNSGGNNGGGGGGGGGGGGGGGCGSGCGCCAGGCGGGGCGGGGCG
GGGCGAGGGGCGGGGCGGGGCGAGGCGGAGAGGTGCGGCGGCAGCCAATCAGAGCGGCGCGCTCCGAAAG
TTTCCTTTTATGGCGAGGCGGCGGCGGCGGCGGCCCTATAAAAAGCGAAGCGCGCGGCGGGCGGGAGTCG
CTGCGCGCTGCCTTCGCCCCGTGCCCCGCTCCGCCGCCGCCTCGCGCCGCCCGCCCCGGCTCTGACTGAC
CGCGTTACTCCCACAGGTGAGCGGGCGGGACGGCCCTTCTCCTCCGGGCTGTAATTAGCGCTTGGTTTAA
TGACGGCTTGTTTCTTTTCTGTGGCTGCGTGAAAGCCTTGAGGGGCTCCGGGAGCTAGAGCCTCTGCTAA
CCATGTTCATGCCTTCTTCTTTTTCCTACAGCTCCTGGGCAACGTGCTGGTTATTGTGCTGTCTCATCAT
TTTGGCAAAGAATTCCTCGAAGATCCGAAGGGGTTCAAGCTTGCCACCATGGTCGACTCATCACGTCGTA
AGTGGAATAAGACAGGTCACGCAGTCAGAGCTATAGGTCGGCTGAGCTCACTCGAGAACGTCTATATCAA
GGCCGACAAGCAGAAGAACGGCATCAAGGCGAACTTCAAGATCCGCCACAACATCGAGGACGGCGGCGTG
CAGCTCGCCTACCACTACCAGCAGAACACCCCCATCGGCGACGGCCCCGTGCTGCTGCCCGACAACCACT
ACCTGAGCGTGCAGTCCAAACTTTCGAAAGACCCCAACGAGAAGCGCGATCACATGGTCCTGCTGGAGTT
CGTGACCGCCGCCGGGATCACTCTCGGCATGGACGAGCTGTACAAGGGCGGTACCGGAGGGAGCATGGTG
AGCAAGGGCGAGGAGCTGTTCACCGGGGTGGTGCCCATCCTGGTCGAGCTGGACGGCGACGTAAACGGCC
ACAAGTTCAGCGTGTCCGGCGAGGGTGAGGGCGATGCCACCTACGGCAAGCTGACCCTGAAGTTCATCTG
CACCACCGGCAAGCTGCCCGTGCCCTGGCCCACCCTCGTGACCACCCTGACCTACGGCGTGCAGTGCTTC
AGCCGCTACCCCGACCACATGAAGCAGCACGACTTCTTCAAGTCCGCCATGCCCGAAGGCTACATCCAGG
AGCGCACCATCTTCTTCAAGGACGACGGCAACTACAAGACCCGCGCCGAGGTGAAGTTCGAGGGCGACAC
CCTGGTGAACCGCATCGAGCTGAAGGGCATCGACTTCAAGGAGGACGGCAACATCCTGGGGCACAAGCTG
GAGTACAACCTGCCGGACCAACTGACTGAAGAGCAGATCGCAGAATTTAAAGAGGAATTCTCCCTATTTG
ACAAGGACGGGGATGGGACAATAACAACCAAGGAGCTGGGGACGGTGATGCGGTCTCTGGGGCAGAACCC
CACAGAAGCAGAGCTGCAGGACATGATCAATGAAGTAGATGCCGACGGTGACGGCACAATCGACTTCCCT
GAGTTCCTGACAATGATGGCAAGAAAAATGAAATACAGGGACACGGAAGAAGAAATTAGAGAAGCGTTCG
GTGTGTTTGATAAGGATGGCAATGGCTACATCAGTGCAGCAGAGCTTCGCCACGTGATGACAAACCTTGG
AGAGAAGTTAACAGATGAAGAGGTTGATGAAATGATCAGGGAAGCAGACATCGATGGGGATGGTCAGGTA
AACTACGAAGAGTTTGTACAAATGATGACAGCGAAGGAATTCGGAAGCGGAGCTACTAACTTCAGCCTGC
TGAAGCAGGCTGGAGACGTGGAGGAGAACCCTGGACCTGATATCGCCACCATGCCAGAGCCAGCGAAGTC
TGCTCCCGCCCCGAAAAAGGGCTCCAAGAAGGCGGTGACTAAGGCGCAGAAGAAAGGCGGCAAGAAGCGC
AAGCGCAGCCGCAAGGAGAGCTATTCCATCTATGTGTACAAGGTTCTGAAGCAGGTCCACCCTGACACCG
GCATTTCGTCCAAGGCCATGGGCATCATGAATTCGTTTGTGAACGACATTTTCGAGCGCATCGCAGGTGA
GGCTTCCCGCCTGGCGCATTACAACAAGCGCTCGACCATCACCTCCAGGGAGATCCAGACGGCCGTGCGC
CTGCTGCTGCCTGGGGAGTTGGCCAAGCACGCCGTGTCCGAGGGTACTAAGGCCATCACCAAGTACACCA
GCGCTAAGGATCCACCGGTCGCCACCATGGTGAGCAAGGGCGAGGAGGATAACATGGCCATCATTAAGGA
GTTCATGCGCTTCAAGGTGCACATGGAGGGGTCCGTGAACGGCCACGTGTTCGAGATCGAGGGCGAGGGC
GAGGGCCGCCCCTACGAGGGCACCCAGACCGCCAAGCTGAAGGTGACCAAGGGTGGCCCCCTGCCCTTCA
CCTGGGACATCCTGTCCCCTCAATTCATGTACGGCTCCAATGCCTACGTGAAGCACCCCGCCGACATCCC
CGACTACTTTAAGCTGTCCTTCCCCGAGGGCTTCAAGTGGGAGCGCGTGATGAAATTCGAGGACGGCGGC
GTGGTGACCGTGACCCAGGACTCCTCCCTGCAGGACGGTGAGTTCATCTACAAGGTGAAGCTGCGCGGCA
CCAACTTCCCCTCCGACGGCCCCGTAATGCAGAAGAAGACCATGGGCTGGGAGGCCCTCTCCGAGCGGAT
GTACCCCGAGGACGGCGCCCTGAAGGGCGAGGTCAAGCCGAGAGTGAAGCTGAAGGACGGCGGCCACTAC
GACGCTGAGGTCAAGACCACCTACAAGGCCAAGAAGCCCGTGCAGCTGCCCGGCGCCTACAACGTCAACC
GCAAGTTGGACATCACCTCACACAACGAGGACTACACCATCGTGGAACAGTACGAACGTGCCGAGGGCCG
CCACTCCACCGGCGGCATGGACGAGCTGTACAAGTAAACTAGTCCAGACATGATAAGATACATTGATGAG
TTTGGACAAACCACAACTAGAATGCAGTGAAAAAAATGCTTTATTTGTGAAATTTGTGATGCTATTGCTT
TATTTGTAACCATTATAAGCTGCAATAAACAAGTTAACAACAACAATTGCATTCATTTTATGTTTCAGGT
TCAGGGGGAGGTGTGGGAGGTTTTTTAGTCGACTAGAGCTCGCTGATCAGCCTCGACTGTGCCTTCTAGT
TGCCAGCCATCTGTTGTTTGCCCCTCCCCCGTGCCTTCCTTGACCCTGGAAGGTGCCACTCCCACTGTCC
TTTCCTAATAAAATGAGGAAATTGCATCGCATTGTCTGAGTAGGTGTCATTCTATTCTGGGGGGTGGGGT
GGGGCAGGACAGCAAGGGGGAGGATTGGGAAGACAATAGCAGGCATGCTGGGGAGAGATCTCACGTGCGG
ACCGAGCGGCCGCAGGAACCCCTAGTGATGGAGTTGGCCACTCCCTCTCTGCGCGCTCGCTCGCTCACTG
AGGCCGGGCGACCAAAGGTCGCCCGACGCCCGGGCTTTGCCCGGGCGGCCTCAGTGAGCGAGCGAGCGCG
CAGCTGCCTGCAGGGGCGCCTGATGCCAGCTGGCGTAATAGCGAAGAGGCCCGCACCGATCGCCCTTCCC
AACAGTTGCGCAGCCTGAATGGCGAATGG
[124 nt withheld, positions 4300-4423]
C
[91 nt withheld, positions 4425-4515]
A
[49 nt withheld, positions 4517-4565]
CCTTTGACGTTGGAGTCCACGTTCTTT
[37 nt withheld, positions 4593-4629]
ACCCTATCTCGGTCTATTCTTTTGATTTATAAGGGATTTTGCCGATTTCGGCCTATTGGTTAAAAAATGA
GCTGATTTAACAAAAATTTAACGCGAATTTTAACAAAATATTAACGCTTACAATTTCCTGATGCGGTATT
TTCTCCTTACGCATCTGTGCGGTATTTCACACCGCATATGGTGCACTCTCAGTACAATCTGCTCTGATGC
CGCATAGTTAAGCCAGCCCCGACACCCGCCAACACCCGCTGACGCGCCCTGACGGGCTTGTCTGCTCCCG
GCATCCGCTTACAGACAAGCTGTGACCGTCTCCGGGAGCTGCATGTGTCAGAGGTTTTCACCGTCATCAC
CGAAACGCGCGAGACGAAAGGGCCTCGTGATACGCCTATTTTTATAGGTTAATGTCATGATAATAATGGT
TTCTTAGACGTCAGGTGGCACTTTTCGGGGAAATGTGCGCGGAACCCCTATTTGTTTATTTTTCTAAATA
CATTCAAATATGTATCCGCTCATGAGACAATAACCCTGATAAATGCTTCAATAATATTGAAAAAGGAAGA
GTATGAGTATTCAACATTTCCGTGTCGCCCTTATTCCCTTTTTTGCGGCATTTTGCCTTCCTGTTTTTGC
TCACCCAGAAACGCTGGTGAAAGTAAAAGATGCTGAAGATCAGTTGGGTGCACGAGTGGGTTACATCGAA
CTGGATCTCAACAGCGGTAAGATCCTTGAGAGTTTTCGCCCCGAAGAACGTTTTCCAATGATGAGCACTT
TTAAAGTTCTGCTATGTGGCGCGGTATTATCCCGTATTGACGCCGGGCAAGAGCAACTCGGTCGCCGCAT
ACACTATTCTCAGAATGACTTGGTTGAGTACTCACCAGTCACAGAAAAGCATCTTACGGATGGCATGACA
GTAAGAGAATTATGCAGTGCTGCCATAACCATGAGTGATAACACTGCGGCCAACTTACTTCTGACAACGA
TCGGAGGACCGAAGGAGCTAACCGCTTTTTTGCACAACATGGGGGATCATGTAACTCGCCTTGATCGTTG
GGAACCGGAGCTGAATGAAGCCATACCAAACGACGAGCGTGACACCACGATGCCTGTAGCAATGGCAACA
ACGTTGCGCAAACTATTAACTGGCGAACTACTTACTCTAGCTTCCCGGCAACAATTAATAGACTGGATGG
AGGCGGATAAAGTTGCAGGACCACTTCTGCGCTCGGCCCTTCCGGCTGGCTGGTTTATTGCTGATAAATC
TGGAGCCGGTGAGCGTGGGTCTCGCGGTATCATTGCAGCACTGGGGCCAGATGGTAAGCCCTCCCGTATC
GTAGTTATCTACACGACGGGGAGTCAGGCAACTATGGATGAACGAAATAGACAGATCGCTGAGATAGGTG
CCTCACTGATTAAGCATTGGTAACTGTCAGACCAAGTTTACTCATATATACTTTAGATTGATTTAAAACT
TCATTTTTAATTTAAAAGGATCTAGGTGAAGATCCTTTTTGATAATCTCATGACCAAAATCCCTTAACGT
GAGTTTTCGTTCCACTGAGCGTCAGACCCCGTAGAAAAGATCAAAGGATCTTCTTGAGATCCTTTTTTTC
TGCGCGTAATCTGCTGCTTGCAAACAAAAAAACCACCGCTACCAGCGGTGGTTTGTTTGCCGGATCAAGA
GCTACCAACTCTTTTTCCGAAGGTAACTGGCTTCAGCAGAGCGCAGATACCAAATACTGTTCTTCTAGTG
TAGCCGTAGTTAGGCCACCACTTCAAGAACTCTGTAGCACCGCCTACATACCTCGCTCTGCTAATCCTGT
TACCAGTGGCTGCTGCCAGTGGCGATAAGTCGTGTCTTACCGGGTTGGACTCAAGACGATAGTTACCGGA
TAAGGCGCAGCGGTCGGGCTGAACGGGGGGTTCGTGCACACAGCCCAGCTTGGAGCGAACGACCTACACC
GAACTGAGATACCTACAGCGTGAGCTATGAGAAAGCGCCACGCTTCCCGAAGGGAGAAAGGCGGACAGGT
ATCCGGTAAGCGGCAGGGTCGGAACAGGAGAGCGCACGAGGGAGCTTCCAGGGGGAAACGCCTGGTATCT
TTATAGTCCTGTCGGGTTTCGCCACCTCTGACTTGAGCGTCGATTTTTGTGATGCTCGTCAGGGGGGCGG
AGCCTATGGAAAAACGCCAGCAACGCGGCCTTTTTACGGTTCCTGGCCTTTTGCTGGCCTTTTGCTCACA
TGTTCTTTCCTGCGTTATCCCCTGATTCTGTGGATAACCGTATTACCGCCTTTGAGTGAGCTGATACCGC
TCGCCGCAGCCGAACGACCGAGCGCAGCGAGTCAGTGAGCGAGGAAGCGGAAGAGCGCCCAATACGCAAA
CCGCCTCTCCCCGCGCGTTGGCCGATTCATTAATGCAGCTGGGGCTCACATGT
Features (pLannotate 1.2.2; 22 found; start..end, strand, type, name):
     12..39      +  repeat_region  AAV2 ITR (fragment): inverted terminal repeat of adeno-associated virus serotype 2 inverted
     68..95      +  repeat_region  AAV2 ITR (fragment): inverted terminal repeat of adeno-associated virus serotype 2 inverted
    223..526     +  enhancer       CMV enhancer: human cytomegalovirus immediate early enhancer
    528..653     +  promoter       chicken β-actin promoter (fragment): contains a 21-bp deletion relative to the standard chicken β-actin promoter
    663..833     +  promoter       chicken β-actin promoter (fragment): No description available
    834..969     +  intron         hybrid intron (fragment): hybrid between chicken β-actin (CBA) and minute virus of mice (MMV) introns (Gray et al., 2011)
   1041..1081    +  intron         β-globin intron (fragment): intron from rabbit β-globin gene
   1079..1135    +  CDS            HBB (fragment): HBB_LEPEU - Experimental evidence at protein level: Swiss-Prot protein existence level 1. Involved in oxygen transport from the lung to the various peripheral tissues. From Lepus europaeus (European hare).
   1163..2416    +  CDS            GCaMP6f (fragment): improved fluorescent protein-based calcium sensor (Chen et al., 2013)
   2501..2878    +  CDS            H2B: human histone H2B; HIST1H2BJ
   2897..3607    +  CDS            PAmCherry: photoactivatable monomeric derivative of DsRed fluorescent protein mammalian codon-optimized
   3624..3745    -  polyA_signal   SV40 poly(A) signal: SV40 polyadenylation signal
   3837..4044    +  polyA_signal   bGH poly(A) signal: bovine growth hormone polyadenylation signal
   4074..4214    +  repeat_region  AAV2 ITR: inverted terminal repeat of adeno-associated virus serotype 2 inverted
   4225..4296    +  CDS            lacZα (fragment): LacZα fragment of β-galactosidase; lacZ fragment
   4300..4728    +  rep_origin     f1 ori (sequence partly withheld): f1 bacteriophage origin of replication; arrow indicates direction of (+) strand synthesis
   4756..4855    -  misc_feature   bom (fragment): basis of mobility region from pBR322
   4957..4992    -  CDS            rop (fragment): Rop protein, which maintains plasmids at low copy number; rop
   5087..5191    +  promoter       AmpR promoter: bla
   5192..6052    +  CDS            AmpR: β-lactamase; bla; confers resistance to ampicillin, carbenicillin, and related antibiotics
   6223..6811    +  rep_origin     ori: high-copy-number ColE1/pMB1/pBR322/pUC origin of replication
   6994..7051    +  CDS            lacI (fragment): lac repressor; lacI; The lac repressor binds to the lac operator to inhibit transcription in E. coli. This inhibition can be relieved by adding lactose or isopropyl-β-D-thiogalactopyranoside (IPTG).
