[The description below was written by a language model from this plasmid's Addgene catalogue record and pLannotate feature annotations shown in this document.]
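Description:
pAAV2-GCaMP6f-P2A-H2B-PAmCherry is an AAV2-based transfer plasmid for mammalian expression, designed to deliver a two-part optical reporter either by transfection or after packaging into recombinant adeno-associated virus. It is maintained in E. coli through a high-copy ColE1/pUC-type origin with ampicillin selection (AmpR under its own bla promoter), and also carries an f1 phage origin plus small remnants of lacZα, lacI, bom and rop from the parental backbone. The expression cassette is flanked by AAV2 inverted terminal repeats, which provide the signals for genome replication and encapsidation. The feature table annotates a complete ITR on the 3′ side but only two short ITR fragments on the 5′ side. The sequenced record (7,062 nt) is also slightly shorter than the catalogued size of 7,166 bp, which may reflect difficulty reading through, or partial loss of, this repeat.

Expression is driven by the CAG promoter, annotated here as the CMV immediate-early enhancer, chicken β-actin promoter segments and chimeric intron/rabbit β-globin sequences. A single open reading frame encodes the fast calcium indicator GCaMP6f, a P2A self-cleaving peptide (named in the catalogue entry and presumably occupying the unannotated gap between coding regions), and human histone H2B (HIST1H2BJ) fused to photoactivatable mCherry. Ribosome skipping at P2A yields free GCaMP6f for activity imaging and a separate, chromatin-bound PAmCherry that remains dark until photoconverted. SV40 (annotated in reverse orientation) and bGH polyadenylation signals follow the cassette. The stated purpose is combined calcium imaging and photoactivation, allowing cells characterised by their physiological responses to be marked with a persistent nuclear red label for later identification.
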