Addgene plasmid #133419: pAAV2-GCaMP6f-P2A-H2B-PAmCherry
Purpose: Fluorescent reporter for calcium imaging and photoactivation
Depositing lab: Tim Holy. Depositing organization: Washington University in Saint Louis. Publication: Sensory coding mechanisms revealed by optical tagging of physiologically defined neuronal types. Lee D, Kume M, Holy TE. Science. 2019 Dec 13;366(6471):1384-1389. doi: 10.1126/science.aax8055. PubMed 31831669.
Backbone
  Vector backbone: pAAV2
  Backbone size w/o insert (bp): 4625
  Total vector size (bp): 7166
  Vector type: Mammalian Expression, AAV
Growth in bacteria
  Bacterial resistance: Ampicillin, 100 μg/mL
  Growth temperature: 37°C
  Growth strain: NEB Stable
  Copy number: High Copy
Gene/Insert
  Gene/Insert name: GCaMP6f-P2A-H2B-PAmCherry
  Species: H. sapiens (human)
  Insert size (bp): 2541
  GenBank ID: NM_021058.3
  Entrez Gene: H2BC11 (a.k.a. H2B/r, H2BFR, H2BJ, HIST1H2BJ)
  Promoter: CAG
  Cloning method: Gibson Cloning
  Sequencing primers: 5′ pCAG-F; 3′ EBV Reverse
Terms and licenses: Academic/Nonprofit Terms; Industry Terms: Not Available to Industry
Depositor comments: pAAV2 : The Hope Center Viral Vectors Core at Washington University in St. Louis GCaMP6f :pGP-CMV-GCaMP6f was a gift from Douglas Kim & GENIE Project (Addgene plasmid # 40755 ; http://n2t.net/addgene:40755 ; RRID:Addgene_40755) PAmCherry: pPAmCherry1-C1 was a gift from Vladislav Verkhusha (Addgene plasmid # 31929 ; http://n2t.net/addgene:31929 ; RRID:Addgene_31929) H2B: H2B-GFP was a gift from Geoff Wahl (Addgene plasmid # 11680 ; http://n2t.net/addgene:11680 ; RRID:Addgene_11680)
How to cite: pAAV2-GCaMP6f-P2A-H2B-PAmCherry was a gift from Tim Holy (Addgene plasmid # 133419 ; http://n2t.net/addgene:133419 ; RRID:Addgene_133419)
